Addgene plasmid #224830: pUBC(h)-DEST-mKOk
Purpose: (Empty Backbone) Empty Gateway DEST vector for expressing C-terminal tagged proteins with mKusabiraOrangekand hygromycin selection in plants
Depositing lab: Rebecca Roston. Depositing organization: University of Nebraska at Lincoln. Publication: Lipid Metabolism and Contact Site Homologs Are Enriched at the Chloroplast Envelope-Thylakoid Interface. LaBrant EW, Smith CN, Torres-Gerena AD, Ishimwe J, Huang F, Tullis A, Litterer L, Modi B, Naldrett MJ, Altartouri B, Roston RL. bioRxiv 2025.06.20.660776; doi: https://doi.org/10.1101/2025.06.20.660776.
Backbone
  Vector backbone: pUBC(h)-DEST-mKOk
  Vector type: Plant Expression
  Tag / fusion protein: mKusabiraOrangek (C terminal on insert)
Growth in bacteria
  Bacterial resistance: Chloramphenicol and Spectinomycin, 25 & 50 μg/mL
  Growth temperature: 37°C
  Growth strain: ccdB Survival
  Copy number: High Copy
Gene/Insert
  Gene/Insert name: None
  Tag / fusion protein: mKusabiraOrangek (C terminal on insert)
Terms and licenses: Academic/Nonprofit Terms; Industry Terms: Not Available to Industry
Depositor comments: Please visit https://doi.org/10.1101/2025.06.20.660776 for bioRxiv preprint.
How to cite: pUBC(h)-DEST-mKOk was a gift from Rebecca Roston (Addgene plasmid # 224830 ; http://n2t.net/addgene:224830 ; RRID:Addgene_224830)
