[The description below was written by a language model from this plasmid's Addgene catalogue record and pLannotate feature annotations shown in this document.]
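Description:
pUBC(h)-DEST-mKOk is an empty Gateway destination vector for plant expression, built as a T-DNA binary plasmid of about 12.1 kb. Between the nopaline-type right and left border repeats it carries the Gateway cassette (attR1, a chloramphenicol resistance gene, a ccdA fragment, the ccdB toxin gene and attR2), followed directly by the coding sequence for the orange fluorescent protein mKusabira Orange kappa (mKOκ) and a CaMV polyadenylation signal. An LR recombination with an entry clone replaces the CmR/ccdB cassette with the gene of interest, which is thereby placed upstream of mKOκ and is expressed as a C-terminally tagged fusion. The promoter driving this fusion is not annotated in the feature table. The unannotated stretch upstream of attR1 and the "UBC" in the name suggest a ubiquitin-type promoter, but the record does not state this. A second cassette within the T-DNA, made up of the NOS promoter, the hph hygromycin phosphotransferase gene and the NOS terminator, provides hygromycin selection of transformed plant cells.

Outside the borders, the backbone contains a high-copy ColE1/pMB1-type origin with the bom region for propagation in E. coli. It also carries the pVS1 oriV, RepA and StaA functions, which allow replication and stable maintenance in Agrobacterium, consistent with Agrobacterium-mediated delivery. Bacterial selection relies on an aadA spectinomycin/streptomycin resistance gene, and on chloramphenicol while the Gateway cassette is still present. Because the unrecombined vector carries ccdB, it must be maintained in a ccdB-tolerant strain, and this toxin also counterselects non-recombinant plasmids after the LR reaction. The vector is intended for localisation or expression studies of mKOκ-tagged proteins in plants.
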