Features (pLannotate 1.2.2; 31 found; start..end, strand, type, name):
    669..793     +  protein_bind   attR1: mutant version of attR; recombination site for the Gateway® LR reaction LR Clonase™
    818..848     +  promoter       lac UV5 promoter: E. coli lac promoter with an "up" mutation
    872..901     +  promoter       cat promoter (fragment): promoter of the E. coli cat gene encoding chloramphenicol acetyltransferase
    902..1561    +  CDS            CmR: chloramphenicol acetyltransferase; cat; confers resistance to chloramphenicol
   1740..1898    +  CDS            ccdA (fragment): CCDA_ECO57 - Also known as H, letA. Experimental evidence at protein level: Swiss-Prot protein existence level 1. Antitoxin component of a type II toxin-antitoxin (TA) system which inhibits the post-segregational killing (PSK) of plasmid-free cells, also referred to as a plasmid addiction system. Binds to and blocks the activity of CcdB; will also remove bound CcdB protein from the CcdB-GyrA complex by forming a CcdA-CcdB complex, a process termed rejuvenation. Functions as a transcriptional corepressor for the ccdAB operon, repression also requires CcdB (By similarity). From Escherichia coli
   1903..2205    +  CDS            ccdB: CCDB_ECOLI - Also known as G, letB, letD. Experimental evidence at protein level: Swiss-Prot protein existence level 1. Toxic component of a type II toxin-antitoxin (TA) system, functioning in plasmid maintainence. Responsible for the post- segregational killing (PSK) of plasmid-free cells, also referred to as a plasmid addiction system. Half-life of over 2 hours. Cell killing by CcdB is accompanied by filamentation, defects in chromosome and plasmid segregation, defects in cell division, formation of anucleate cells, decreased DNA synthesis and plasmid loss. Interferes with the activity of DN
   2249..2373    -  protein_bind   attR2: mutant version of attR; recombination site for the Gateway® LR reaction LR Clonase™
   2426..3079    +  CDS            mKO&kappa;: mKO&kappa; is a basic (constitutively fluorescent) orange fluorescent protein published in 2008, derived from Verrillofungia concinna. It has low acid sensitivity.
   3154..3313    +  polyA_signal   CaMV poly(A) signal (fragment): cauliflower mosaic virus polyadenylation signal
   3340..3362    -  misc_feature   MCS (fragment): pUC18/19 multiple cloning site
   3455..3634    +  promoter       NOS promoter: nopaline synthase promoter
   3670..4692    +  CDS            hph: KHYB_ECOLX - Experimental evidence at protein level: Swiss-Prot protein existence level 1. The aminoglycoside phosphotransferases achieve inactivation of their antibiotic substrates by phosphorylation. Only phosphorylates hygromycin and closely related compounds such as demethyl analogs and destomycin. From Escherichia coli.
   4713..4877    +  CDS            yokD (fragment): YOKD_BACSU - Experimental evidence at protein level: Swiss-Prot protein existence level 1. May contribute to antibiotic resistance. From Bacillus subtilis (strain 168).
   4893..5145    +  terminator     NOS terminator: nopaline synthase terminator and poly(A) signal
   5238..5262    -  misc_feature   LB T-DNA repeat: left border repeat from nopaline C58 T-DNA
   5521..5544    +  promoter       Pc promoter (fragment): intI1 (promoter lies within the coding sequence); class 1 integron promoter
   5720..5776    +  CDS            GmR (fragment): gentamycin acetyltransferase; aacC1; confers resistance to gentamycin
   5787..6574    +  CDS            SmR (fragment): aminoglycoside adenylyltransferase (Murphy, 1985); aadA; confers resistance to spectinomycin and streptomycin
   6820..7408    +  rep_origin     ori: high-copy-number ColE1/pMB1/pBR322/pUC origin of replication
   7594..7734    -  misc_feature   bom: basis of mobility region from pBR322
   7836..7875    -  CDS            rop (fragment): Rop protein, which maintains plasmids at low copy number; rop
   8078..8272    -  rep_origin     pVS1 oriV: origin of replication for the Pseudomonas plasmid pVS1 (Heeb et al., 2000)
   8338..9411    -  CDS            pVS1 RepA: replication protein from the Pseudomonas plasmid pVS1 (Heeb et al., 2000)
   9840..10469   -  CDS            pVS1 StaA: stability protein from the Pseudomonas plasmid pVS1 (Heeb et al., 2000)
  11029..11430   -  CDS            Y4CG_SINFN (fragment): Protein inferred from homology: Swiss-Prot protein existence level 3. From Sinorhizobium fredii (strain NBRC 101917 / NGR234).
  11800..11824   -  misc_feature   RB T-DNA repeat: right border repeat from nopaline C58 T-DNA
  11888..11976   +  CDS            lacI (fragment): lac repressor; lacI; The lac repressor binds to the lac operator to inhibit transcription in E. coli. This inhibition can be relieved by adding lactose or isopropyl-β-D-thiogalactopyranoside (IPTG).
  11989..12010   +  protein_bind   CAP binding site: CAP binding activates transcription in the presence of cAMP. E. coli catabolite activator protein
  12025..12055   +  promoter       lac promoter: promoter for the E. coli lac operon
  12059..12081   +  protein_bind   lac operator (fragment): The lac repressor binds to the lac operator to inhibit transcription in E. coli. This inhibition can be relieved by adding lactose or isopropyl-β-D-thiogalactopyranoside (IPTG). lac repressor encoded by lacI
  12112..6       +  misc_feature   MCS (fragment) (across the origin): pUC18/19 multiple cloning site
>Addgene plasmid #224830 | pUBC(h)-DEST-mKOk | addgene full sequence | sequence record 447287 | Addgene NGS Result
TACCCGACGAGTCAGTAATAAACGGCGTCAAAGTGGTTGCAGCCGGCACACACGAGTCGTGTTTATCAAC
TCAAAGCACAAATACTTTTCCTCAACCTAAAAATAAGGCAATTAGCCAAAAACAACTTTGCGTGTAAACA
ACGCTCAATACACGTGTCATTTTATTATTAGCTATTGCTTCACCGCCTTAGCTTTCTCGTGACCTAGTCG
TCCTCGTCTTTTCTTCTTCTTCTTCTATAAAACAATACCCAAAGAGCTCTTCTTCTTCACAATTCAGATT
TCAATTTCTCAAAATCTTAAAAACTTTCTCTCAATTCTCTCTACCGTGATCAAGGTAAATTTCTGTGTTC
CTTATTCTCTCAAAATCTTCGATTTTGTTTTCGTTCGATCCCAATTTCGTATATGTTCTTTGGTTTAGAT
TCTGTTAATCTTAGATCGAAGACGATTTTCTGGGTTTGATCGTTAGATATCATCTTAATTCTCGATTAGG
GTTTCATAGATATCATCCGATTTGTTCAAATAATTTGAGTTTTGTCGAATAATTACTCTTCGATTTGTGA
TTTCTATCTAGATCTGGTGTTAGTTTCTAGTTTGTGCGATCGAATTTGTAGATTAATCTGAGTTTTTCTG
ATTAACACTCGAGTGCGGGATCCTCTAGAGGGCCCATCACAAGTTTGTACAAAAAAGCTGAACGAGAAAC
GTAAAATGATATAAATATCAATATATTAAATTAGATTTTGCATAAAAAACAGACTACATAATACTGTAAA
ACACAACATATCCAGTCACTATGGCGGCCGCATTAGGCACCCCAGGCTTTACACTTTATGCTTCCGGCTC
GTATAATGTGTGGATTTTGAGTTAGGATCCGTCGAGATTTTCAGGAGCTAAGGAAGCTAAAATGGAGAAA
AAAATCACTGGATATACCACCGTTGATATATCCCAATGGCATCGTAAAGAACATTTTGAGGCATTTCAGT
CAGTTGCTCAATGTACCTATAACCAGACCGTTCAGCTGGATATTACGGCCTTTTTAAAGACCGTAAAGAA
AAATAAGCACAAGTTTTATCCGGCCTTTATTCACATTCTTGCCCGCCTGATGAATGCTCATCCGGAATTC
CGTATGGCAATGAAAGACGGTGAGCTGGTGATATGGGATAGTGTTCACCCTTGTTACACCGTTTTCCATG
AGCAAACTGAAACGTTTTCATCGCTCTGGAGTGAATACCACGACGATTTCCGGCAGTTTCTACACATATA
TTCGCAAGATGTGGCGTGTTACGGTGAAAACCTGGCCTATTTCCCTAAAGGGTTTATTGAGAATATGTTT
TTCGTCTCAGCCAATCCCTGGGTGAGTTTCACCAGTTTTGATTTAAACGTGGCCAATATGGACAACTTCT
TCGCCCCCGTTTTCACCATGGGCAAATATTATACGCAAGGCGACAAGGTGCTGATGCCGCTGGCGATTCA
GGTTCATCATGCCGTTTGTGATGGCTTCCATGTCGGCAGAATGCTTAATGAATTACAACAGTACTGCGAT
GAGTGGCAGGGCGGGGCGTAAACGCGTGGATCCGGCTTACTAAAAGCCAGATAACAGTATGCGTATTTGC
GCGCTGATTTTTGCGGTATAAGAATATATACTGATATGTATACCCGAAGTATGTCAAAAAGAGGTATGCT
ATGAAGCAGCGTATTACAGTGACAGTTGACAGCGACAGCTATCAGTTGCTCAAGGCATATATGATGTCAA
TATCTCCGGTCTGGTAAGCACAACCATGCAGAATGAAGCCCGTCGTCTGCGTGCCGAACGCTGGAAAGCG
GAAAATCAGGAAGGGATGGCTGAGGTCGCCCGGTTTATTGAAATGAACGGCTCTTTTGCTGACGAGAACA
GGGGCTGGTGAAATGCAGTTTAAGGTTTACACCTATAAAAGAGAGAGCCGTTATCGTCTGTTTGTGGATG
TACAGAGTGATATTATTGACACGCCCGGGCGACGGATGGTGATCCCCCTGGCCAGTGCACGTCTGCTGTC
AGATAAAGTCTCCCGTGAACTTTACCCGGTGGTGCATATCGGGGATGAAAGCTGGCGCATGATGACCACC
GATATGGCCAGTGTGCCGGTCTCCGTTATCGGGGAAGAAGTGGCTGATCTCAGCCACCGCGAAAATGACA
TCAAAAACGCCATTAACCTGATGTTCTGGGGAATATAAATGTCAGGCTCCCTTATACACAGCCAGTCTGC
AGGTCGACCATAGTGACTGGATATGTTGTGTTTTACAGTATTATGTAGTCTGTTTTTTATGCAAAATCTA
ATTTAATATATTGATATTTATATCATTTTACGTTTCTCGTTCAGCTTTCTTGTACAAAGTGGTGATGGGA
CGTCCGCGGAGATCTACGCGTGTCGACTCGAGATATCCAACTAGTATGGTGAGCGTTATCAAGCCTGAGA
TGAAGATGAGGTACTACATGGACGGAAGCGTGAACGGACACGAGTTCACTATTGAAGGCGAAGGTACTGG
AAGGCCTTACGAGGGACATCAAGAGATGACTCTCAGAGTGACCATGGCTGAAGGTGGACCTATGCCTTTC
GCTTTCGATCTCGTGTCTCACGTGTTCTGCTACGGACACAGAGTGTTCACTAAGTACCCTGAAGAGATCC
CGGACTACTTCAAGCAAGCTTTCCCTGAGGGACTCTCTTGGGAGAGATCTTTGGAATTCGAGGACGGTGG
ATCCGCTTCTGTGTCTGCTCATATCTCTCTCAGGGGCAACACCTTCTACCACAAGAGCAAGTTTACCGGG
GTGAACTTCCCTGCTGATGGACCGATCATGCAGAACCAGTCTGTTGATTGGGAGCCGTCTACTGAGAAGA
TCACCGCTTCTGATGGTGTGCTCAAGGGTGATGTGACCATGTACCTTAAGCTCGAAGGTGGTGGAAACCA
CAAGTGCCAGTTCAAGACTACCTACAAGGCCGCCAAAGAAATCCTCGAGATGCCTGGTGATCACTACATC
GGACATAGGCTCGTGAGAAAGACCGAGGGAAACATCACTGAGCAGGTTGAGGATGCTGTGGCTCATTCTC
AATTGTTATAAGCGGCCATGCTAGAGTCCGCAAAAATCACCAGTCTCTCTCTACAAATCTATCTCTCTCT
ATTTTTCTCCAGAATAATGTGTGAGTAGTTCCCAGATAAGGGAATTAGGGTTCTTATAGGGTTTCGCTCA
TGTGTTGAGCATATAAGAAACCCTTAGTATGTATTTGTATTTGTAAAATACTTCTATCAATAAAATTTCT
AATTCCTAAAACCAAAATCCAGTGACCTGCAGGCATGCGACGTCGGGCCCTCTAGAGGATCCCCGGGTAC
CGCGAATTATCGATCATGAGCGGAGAATTAAGGGAGTCACGTTATGACCCCCGCCGATGACGCGGGACAA
GCCGTTTTACGTTTGGAACTGACAGAACCGCAACGTTGAAGGAGCCACTGAGCCGCGGGTTTCTGGAGTT
TAATGAGCTAAGCACATACGTCAGAAACCATTATTGCGCGTTCAAAAGTCGCCTAAGGTCACTATCAGCT
AGCAAATATTTCTTGTCAAAAATGCTCCACTGACGTTCCATAAATTCCCCTCGGTATCCAATTAGAGTCT
CATATTCACTCTCAACTCGAATCCCCCCTATGAAAAAGCCTGAACTCACCGCGACGTCTGTCGAGAAGTT
TCTGATCGAAAAGTTCGACAGCGTCTCCGACCTGATGCAGCTCTCGGAGGGCGAAGAATCTCGTGCTTTC
AGCTTCGATGTAGGAGGGCGTGGATATGTCCTGCGGGTAAATAGCTGCGCCGATGGTTTCTACAAAGATC
GTTATGTTTATCGGCACTTTGCATCGGCCGCGCTCCCGATTCCGGAAGTGCTTGACATTGGGGAGTTCAG
CGAGAGCCTGACCTATTGCATCTCCCGCCGTGCACAGGGTGTCACGTTGCAAGACCTGCCTGAAACCGAA
CTGCCCGCTGTTCTTCAGCCGGTCGCGGAGGCTATGGATGCTATCGCTGCGGCCGATCTTAGCCAGACGA
GCGGGTTCGGCCCATTCGGACCGCAAGGAATCGGTCAATACACTACATGGCGTGATTTCATATGCGCGAT
TGCTGATCCCCATGTGTATCACTGGCAAACTGTGATGGACGACACCGTCAGTGCGTCCGTCGCGCAGGCT
CTCGATGAGCTGATGCTTTGGGCCGAGGACTGCCCCGAAGTCCGGCACCTCGTGCACGCGGATTTCGGCT
CCAACAATGTCCTGACGGACAATGGCCGCATAACAGCGGTCATTGACTGGAGCGAGGCGATGTTCGGGGA
TTCCCAATACGAGGTCGCCAACATCTTCTTCTGGAGGCCGTGGTTGGCTTGTATGGAGCAGCAGACGCGC
TACTTCGAGCGGAGGCATCCGGAGCTTGCAGGATCGCCAAGGCTCCGGGCGTATATGCTCCGCATTGGTC
TTGACCAACTCTATCAGAGCTTGGTTGACGGCAATTTCGATGATGCAGCTTGGGCGCAGGGTCGATGCGA
CGCAATCGTCCGATCCGGAGCCGGGACTGTCGGGCGTACACAAATCGCCCGCAGAAGCGCGGCCGTCTGG
ACCGATGGCTGTGTAGAAGTACTCGCCGATAGTGGAAACCGACGCCCCAGCACTCGTCCGAGGGCAAAGG
AATAGAGTAGATGCCGACCGAACAAGAGCTGATTTCGAGAACGCCTCAGCCAGCAACTCGCGCGAGCCTA
GCAAGGCAAATGCGAGAGAACGGCCTTACGCTTGGTGGCACAGTTCTCGTCCACAGTTCGCTAAGCTCGC
TCGGCTGGGTCGCGGGAGGGCCGGTCGCAGTGATTCAGGAATTAATTCCCTAGAGTCAAGCAGATCGTTC
AAACATTTGGCAATAAAGTTTCTTAAGATTGAATCCTGTTGCCGGTCTTGCGATGATTATCATATAATTT
CTGTTGAATTACGTTAAGCATGTAATAATTAACATGTAATGCATGACGTTATTTATGAGATGGGTTTTTA
TGATTAGAGTCCCGCAATTATACATTTAATACGCGATAGAAAACAAAATATAGCGCGCAAACTAGGATAA
ATTATCGCGCGCGGTGTCATCTATGTTACTAGATCGACCGGCATGCAAGCTGATAATTCAATTCGGCGTT
AATTCAGTACATTAAAAACGTCCGCAATGTGTTATTAAGTTGTCTAAGCGTCAATTTGTTTACACCACAA
TATATCCTGCCACCAGCCAGCCAACAGCTCCCCGACCGGCAGCTCGGCACAAAATCACCACTCGATACAG
GCAGCCCATCAGTCCGGGACGGCGTCAGCGGGAGAGCCGTTGTAAGGCGGCAGACTTTGCTCATGTTACC
GATGCTATTCGGAAGAACGGCAACTAAGCTGCCGGGTTTGAAACACGGATGATCTCGCGGAGGGTAGCAT
GTTGATTGTAACGATGACAGAGCGTTGCTGCCTGTGATCAATTCGGGCACGAACCCAGTGGACATAAGCC
TGTTCGGTTCGTAAGCTGTAATGCAAGTAGCGTATGCGCTCACGCAACTGGTCCAGAACCTTGACCGAAC
GCAGCGGTGGTAACGGCGCAGTGGCGGTTTTCATGGCTTGTTATGACTGTTTTTTTGGGGTACAGTCTAT
GCCTCGGGCATCCAAGCAGCAAGCGCGTTACGCCGTGGGTCGATGTTTGATGTTATGGAGCAGCAACGAT
GTTACGCAGCAGGGCAGTCGCCCTAAAACAAAGTTAAACATCATGGGGGAAGCGGTGATCGCCGAAGTAT
CGACTCAACTATCAGAGGTAGTTGGCGTCATCGAGCGCCATCTCGAACCGACGTTGCTGGCCGTACATTT
GTACGGCTCCGCAGTGGATGGCGGCCTGAAGCCACACAGTGATATTGATTTGCTGGTTACGGTGACCGTA
AGGCTTGATGAAACAACGCGGCGAGCTTTGATCAACGACCTTTTGGAAACTTCGGCTTCCCCTGGAGAGA
GCGAGATTCTCCGCGCTGTAGAAGTCACCATTGTTGTGCACGACGACATCATTCCGTGGCGTTATCCAGC
TAAGCGCGAACTGCAATTTGGAGAATGGCAGCGCAATGACATTCTTGCAGGTATCTTCGAGCCAGCCACG
ATCGACATTGATCTGGCTATCTTGCTGACAAAAGCAAGAGAACATAGCGTTGCCTTGGTAGGTCCAGCGG
CGGAGGAACTCTTTGATCCGGTTCCTGAACAGGATCTATTTGAGGCGCTAAATGAAACCTTAACGCTATG
GAACTCGCCGCCCGACTGGGCTGGCGATGAGCGAAATGTAGTGCTTACGTTGTCCCGCATTTGGTACAGC
GCAGTAACCGGCAAAATCGCGCCGAAGGATGTCGCTGCCGACTGGGCAATGGAGCGCCTGCCGGCCCAGT
ATCAGCCCGTCATACTTGAAGCTAGACAGGCTTATCTTGGACAAGAAGAAGATCGCTTGGCCTCGCGCGC
AGATCAGTTGGAAGAATTTGTCCACTACGTGAAAGGCGAGATCACCAAGGTAGTCGGCAAATAATGTCTA
GCTAGAAATTCGTTCAAGCCGACGCCGCTTCGCGGCGCGGCTTAACTCAAGCGTTAGATGCACTAAGCAC
ATAATTGCTCACAGCCAAACTATCAGGTCAAGTCTGCTTTTATTATTTTTAAGCGTGCATAATAAGCCCT
ACACAAATTGGGAGATATATCATGCATGACCAAAATCCCTTAACGTGAGTTTTCGTTCCACTGAGCGTCA
GACCCCGTAGAAAAGATCAAAGGATCTTCTTGAGATCCTTTTTTTCTGCGCGTAATCTGCTGCTTGCAAA
CAAAAAAACCACCGCTACCAGCGGTGGTTTGTTTGCCGGATCAAGAGCTACCAACTCTTTTTCCGAAGGT
AACTGGCTTCAGCAGAGCGCAGATACCAAATACTGTCCTTCTAGTGTAGCCGTAGTTAGGCCACCACTTC
AAGAACTCTGTAGCACCGCCTACATACCTCGCTCTGCTAATCCTGTTACCAGTGGCTGCTGCCAGTGGCG
ATAAGTCGTGTCTTACCGGGTTGGACTCAAGACGATAGTTACCGGATAAGGCGCAGCGGTCGGGCTGAAC
GGGGGGTTCGTGCACACAGCCCAGCTTGGAGCGAACGACCTACACCGAACTGAGATACCTACAGCGTGAG
CTATGAGAAAGCGCCACGCTTCCCGAAGGGAGAAAGGCGGACAGGTATCCGGTAAGCGGCAGGGTCGGAA
CAGGAGAGCGCACGAGGGAGCTTCCAGGGGGAAACGCCTGGTATCTTTATAGTCCTGTCGGGTTTCGCCA
CCTCTGACTTGAGCGTCGATTTTTGTGATGCTCGTCAGGGGGGCGGAGCCTATGGAAAAACGCCAGCAAC
GCGGCCTTTTTACGGTTCCTGGCCTTTTGCTGGCCTTTTGCTCACATGTTCTTTCCTGCGTTATCCCCTG
ATTCTGTGGATAACCGTATTACCGCCTTTGAGTGAGCTGATACCGCTCGCCGCAGCCGAACGACCGAGCG
CAGCGAGTCAGTGAGCGAGGAAGCGGAAGAGCGCCTGATGCGGTATTTTCTCCTTACGCATCTGTGCGGT
ATTTCACACCGCATATGGTGCACTCTCAGTACAATCTGCTCTGATGCCGCATAGTTAAGCCAGTATACAC
TCCGCTATCGCTACGTGACTGGGTCATGGCTGCGCCCCGACACCCGCCAACACCCGCTGACGCGCCCTGA
CGGGCTTGTCTGCTCCCGGCATCCGCTTACAGACAAGCTGTGACCGTCTCCGGGAGCTGCATGTGTCAGA
GGTTTTCACCGTCATCACCGAAACGCGCGAGGCAGGGTGCCTTGATGTGGGCGCCGGCGGTCGAGTGGCG
ACGGCGCGGCTTGTCCGCGCCCTGGTAGATTGCCTGGCCGTAGGCCAGCCATTTTTGAGCGGCCAGCGGC
CGCGATAGGCCGACGCGAAGCGGCGGGGCGTAGGGAGCGCAGCGACCGAAGGGTAGGCGCTTTTTGCAGC
TCTTCGGCTGTGCGCTGGCCAGACAGTTATGCACAGGCCAGGCGGGTTTTAAGAGTTTTAATAAGTTTTA
AAGAGTTTTAGGCGGAAAAATCGCCTTTTTTCTCTTTTATATCAGTCACTTACATGTGTGACCGGTTCCC
AATGTACGGCTTTGGGTTCCCAATGTACGGGTTCCGGTTCCCAATGTACGGCTTTGGGTTCCCAATGTAC
GTGCTATCCACAGGAAAGAGACCTTTTCGACCTTTTTCCCCTGCTAGGGCAATTTGCCCTAGCATCTGCT
CCGTACATTAGGAACCGGCGGATGCTTCGCCCTCGATCAGGTTGCGGTAGCGCATGACTAGGATCGGGCC
AGCCTGCCCCGCCTCCTCCTTCAAATCGTACTCCGGCAGGTCATTTGACCCGATCAGCTTGCGCACGGTG
AAACAGAACTTCTTGAACTCTCCGGCGCTGCCACTGCGTTCGTAGATCGTCTTGAACAACCATCTGGCTT
CTGCCTTGCCTGCGGCGCGGCGTGCCAGGCGGTAGAGAAAACGGCCGATGCCGGGATCGATCAAAAAGTA
ATCGGGGTGAACCGTCAGCACGTCCGGGTTCTTGCCTTCTGTGATCTCGCGGTACATCCAATCAGCTAGC
TCGATCTCGATGTACTCCGGCCGCCCGGTTTCGCTCTTTACGATCTTGTAGCGGCTAATCAAGGCTTCAC
CCTCGGATACCGTCACCAGGCGGCCGTTCTTGGCCTTCTTCGTACGCTGCATGGCAACGTGCGTGGTGTT
TAACCGAATGCAGGTTTCTACCAGGTCGTCTTTCTGCTTTCCGCCATCGGCTCGCCGGCAGAACTTGAGT
ACGTCCGCAACGTGTGGACGGAACACGCGGCCGGGCTTGTCTCCCTTCCCTTCCCGGTATCGGTTCATGG
ATTCGGTTAGATGGGAAACCGCCATCAGTACCAGGTCGTAATCCCACACACTGGCCATGCCGGCCGGCCC
TGCGGAAACCTCTACGTGCCCGTCTGGAAGCTCGTAGCGGATCACCTCGCCAGCTCGTCGGTCACGCTTC
GACAGACGGAAAACGGCCACGTCCATGATGCTGCGACTATCGCGGGTGCCCACGTCATAGAGCATCGGAA
CGAAAAAATCTGGTTGCTCGTCGCCCTTGGGCGGCTTCCTAATCGACGGCGCACCGGCTGCCGGCGGTTG
CCGGGATTCTTTGCGGATTCGATCAGCGGCCGCTTGCCACGATTCACCGGGGCGTGCTTCTGCCTCGATG
CGTTGCCGCTGGGCGGCCTGCGCGGCCTTCAACTTCTCCACCAGGTCATCACCCAGCGCCGCGCCGATTT
GTACCGGGCCGGATGGTTTGCGACCGCTCACGCCGATTCCTCGGGCTTGGGGGTTCCAGTGCCATTGCAG
GGCCGGCAGACAACCCAGCCGCTTACGCCTGGCCAACCGCCCGTTCCTCCACACATGGGGCATTCCACGG
CGTCGGTGCCTGGTTGTTCTTGATTTTCCATGCCGCCTCCTTTAGCCGCTAAAATTCATCTACTCATTTA
TTCATTTGCTCATTTACTCTGGTAGCTGCGCGATGTATTCAGATAGCAGCTCGGTAATGGTCTTGCCTTG
GCGTACCGCGTACATCTTCAGCTTGGTGTGATCCTCCGCCGGCAACTGAAAGTTGACCCGCTTCATGGCT
GGCGTGTCTGCCAGGCTGGCCAACGTTGCAGCCTTGCTGCTGCGTGCGCTCGGACGGCCGGCACTTAGCG
TGTTTGTGCTTTTGCTCATTTTCTCTTTACCTCATTAACTCAAATGAGTTTTGATTTAATTTCAGCGGCC
AGCGCCTGGACCTCGCGGGCAGCGTCGCCCTCGGGTTCTGATTCAAGAACGGTTGTGCCGGCGGCGGCAG
TGCCTGGGTAGCTCACGCGCTGCGTGATACGGGACTCAAGAATGGGCAGCTCGTACCCGGCCAGCGCCTC
GGCAACCTCACCGCCGATGCGCGTGCCTTTGATCGCCCGCGACACGACAAAGGCCGCTTGTAGCCTTCCA
TCCGTGACCTCAATGCGCTGCTTAACCAGCTCCACCAGGTCGGCGGTGGCCCATATGTCGTAAGGGCTTG
GCTGCACCGGAATCAGCACGAAGTCGGCTGCCTTGATCGCGGACACAGCCAAGTCCGCCGCCTGGGGCGC
TCCGTCGATCACTACGAAGTCGCGCCGGCCGATGGCCTTCACGTCGCGGTCAATCGTCGGGCGGTCGATG
CCGACAACGGTTAGCGGTTGATCTTCCCGCACGGCCGCCCAATCGCGGGCACTGCCCTGGGGATCGGAAT
CGACTAACAGAACATCGGCCCCGGCGAGTTGCAGGGCGCGGGCTAGATGGGTTGCGATGGTCGTCTTGCC
TGACCCGCCTTTCTGGTTAAGTACAGCGATAACCTTCATGCGTTCCCCTTGCGTATTTGTTTATTTACTC
ATCGCATCATATACGCAGCGACCGCATGACGCAAGCTGTTTTACTCAAATACACATCACCTTTTTAGACG
GCGGCGCTCGGTTTCTTCAGCGGCCAAGCTGGCCGGCCAGGCCGCCAGCTTGGCATCAGACAAACCGGCC
AGGATTTCATGCAGCCGCACGGTTGAGACGTGCGCGGGCGGCTCGAACACGTACCCGGCCGCGATCATCT
CCGCCTCGATCTCTTCGGTAATGAAAAACGGTTCGTCCTGGCCGTCCTGGTGCGGTTTCATGCTTGTTCC
TCTTGGCGTTCATTCTCGGCGGCCGCCAGGGCGTCGGCCTCGGTCAATGCGTCCTCACGGAAGGCACCGC
GCCGCCTGGCCTCGGTGGGCGTCACTTCCTCGCTGCGCTCAAGTGCGCGGTACAGGGTCGAGCGATGCAC
GCCAAGCAGTGCAGCCGCCTCTTTCACGGTGCGGCCTTCCTGGTCGATCAGCTCGCGGGCGTGCGCGATC
TGTGCCGGGGTGAGGGTAGGGCGGGGGCCAAACTTCACGCCTCGGGCCTTGGCGGCCTCGCGCCCGCTCC
GGGTGCGGTCGATGATTAGGGAACGCTCGAACTCGGCAATGCCGGCGAACACGGTCAACACCATGCGGCC
GGCCGGCGTGGTGGTGTCGGCCCACGGCTCTGCCAGGCTACGCAGGCCCGCGCCGGCCTCCTGGATGCGC
TCGGCAATGTCCAGTAGGTCGCGGGTGCTGCGGGCCAGGCGGTCTAGCCTGGTCACTGTCACAACGTCGC
CAGGGCGTAGGTGGTCAAGCATCCTGGCCAGCTCCGGGCGGTCGCGCCTGGTGCCGGTGATCTTCTCGGA
AAACAGCTTGGTGCAGCCGGCCGCGTGCAGTTCGGCCCGTTGGTTGGTCAAGTCCTGGTCGTCGGTGCTG
ACGCGGGCATAGCCCAGCAGGCCAGCGGCGGCGCTCTTGTTCATGGCGTAATGTCTCCGGTTCTAGTCGC
AAGTATTCTACTTTATGCGACTAAAACACGCGACAAGAAAACGCCAGGAAAAGGGCAGGGCGGCAGCCTG
TCGCGTAACTTAGGACTTGTGCGACATGTCGTTTTCAGAAGACGGCTGCACTGAACGTCAGAAGCCGACT
GCACTATAGCAGCGGAGGGGTTGGATCAAAGTACTTTAAAGTACTTTAAAGTACTTTAAAGTACTTTGAT
CCCGAGGGGAACCCTGTGGTTGGCATGCACATACAAATGGACGAACGGATAAACCTTTTCACGCCCTTTT
AAATATCCGATTATTCTAATAAACGCTCTTTTCTCTTAGGTTTACCCGCCAATATATCCTGTCAAACACT
GATAGTTTAAACTGAAGGCGGGAAACGACAATCTGATCCAAGCTCAAGCTGCTCTAGCCAATACGCAAAC
CGCCTCTCCCCGCGCGTTGGCCGATTCATTAATGCAGCTGGCACGACAGGTTTCCCGACTGGAAAGCGGG
CAGTGAGCGCAACGCAATTAATGTGAGTTAGCTCACTCATTAGGCACCCCAGGCTTTACACTTTATGCTT
CCGGCTCGTATGTTGTGTGGAATTGTGAGCGGATAACAATTTCACACAGGAAACAGCTATGACATGATTA
CGAATTCGAGCTCGG
